Addgene plasmid #244929: pAttPF3Hyg
Purpose: (Empty Backbone) attP Hyg Resistant plasmid for RMI targeting an attB site
Depositing lab: Michael Nonet. Depositing organization: Washington University in Saint Louis. Publication: Creation and manipulation of bipartite expression transgenes in C. elegans using phiC31 recombinase. Nonet ML. Genetics. 2026 Jul 6:iyag166. doi: 10.1093/genetics/iyag166. PubMed 42405870.
Backbone
  Vector backbone: pBluescript II derivative
  Backbone size (bp): 2850
  Modifications to backbone: Addition of an FRT3 site, a Multiple Cloning Site with SapI sites for Golden Gate cloning, a lox2722 flanked rps-0 promoter HygR unc-54 3' UTR cassette, and a phiC31 attP site.
  Vector type: Worm Expression ; phiC31 recombinase mediated insertion (RMI)
  Promoter: none
  Selectable markers: Neomycin (select with G418)
Growth in bacteria
  Bacterial resistance: Ampicillin, 100 μg/mL
  Growth temperature: 37°C
  Growth strain: DH5alpha
  Copy number: High Copy
Gene/Insert
  Cloning method: Golden Gate
Terms and licenses: Academic/Nonprofit Terms; Industry Terms: Not Available to Industry
Depositor comments: Please visit https://doi.org/10.1101/2024.03.01.583017 for the bioRxiv preprint.
How to cite: pAttPF3Hyg was a gift from Michael Nonet (Addgene plasmid # 244929 ; http://n2t.net/addgene:244929 ; RRID:Addgene_244929)
