[The description below was written by a language model from this plasmid's Addgene catalogue record and pLannotate feature annotations shown in this document.]
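Description:
pAttPF3Hyg is an empty-backbone cloning vector for Caenorhabditis elegans transgenesis, built on a pBluescript II derivative and designed for phiC31 recombinase-mediated insertion (RMI) into a genomic attB landing site. In E. coli it is maintained as a high-copy plasmid through a ColE1/pUC-type origin and selected with ampicillin via the β-lactamase gene. The sequenced record is about 5.1 kb. Remnants of the pBluescript scaffold are annotated throughout, including fragments of the f1/M13 origin, lac promoter and operator pieces, lacZα fragments, and T7 and T3 promoters flanking what remains of the multiple cloning site.

The vector carries no payload or promoter of its own. Users assemble their expression cassette into a multiple cloning site with SapI sites for Golden Gate cloning. According to the record, an FRT3 site was also added, although the automated feature table does not annotate it. A phiC31 attP site lets the integrase recombine the plasmid with a chromosomal attB, inserting the construct at that locus. Integrants are selected in worms with a hygromycin resistance gene that the record describes as driven by the rps-0 promoter and terminated by the unc-54 3' UTR. Short Gateway attB1/attB2 scars flank the coding sequence. This cassette is bracketed by two lox sites in the same orientation, annotated as lox2272 (written "lox2722" in the catalogue), so Cre can presumably excise the marker after integration. The catalogue's selectable marker field lists neomycin/G418, which conflicts with the plasmid name, the stated purpose and the annotated HygR gene, all of which indicate hygromycin. The associated work concerns building and manipulating bipartite expression transgenes in C. elegans.
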