Features (pLannotate 1.2.2; 22 found; start..end, strand, type, name):
    734..767     -  protein_bind   lox2272: Cre-mediated recombination occurs in the 8-bp core sequence (GGATACTT). lox2272 sites are compatible with each other, but incompatible with loxP or loxN sites (Lee and Saito, 1988). Cre recombinase
   1143..1163    +  protein_bind   attB2: mutant version of attB; core recombination site for the Gateway® BP reaction BP Clonase™
   1167..2192    -  CDS            HygR: aminoglycoside phosphotransferase from E. coli; aph(4)-Ia; confers resistance to hygromycin
   2198..2218    -  protein_bind   attB1: mutant version of attB; core recombination site for the Gateway® BP reaction BP Clonase™
   2618..2651    -  protein_bind   lox2272: Cre-mediated recombination occurs in the 8-bp core sequence (GGATACTT). lox2272 sites are compatible with each other, but incompatible with loxP or loxN sites (Lee and Saito, 1988). Cre recombinase
   2652..2698    +  rep_origin     RSF ori (fragment): Plasmids containing the RSF 1030 origin of replication can be propagated in E. coli cells that contain additional plasmids with compatible origins.
   2701..2792    +  CDS            lacI (fragment): lac repressor; lacI; The lac repressor binds to the lac operator to inhibit transcription in E. coli. This inhibition can be relieved by adding lactose or isopropyl-β-D-thiogalactopyranoside (IPTG).
   2805..2826    +  protein_bind   CAP binding site: CAP binding activates transcription in the presence of cAMP. E. coli catabolite activator protein
   2841..2868    +  promoter       lac promoter (fragment): promoter for the E. coli lac operon
   2869..2901    -  CDS            lacZα (fragment): LacZα fragment of β-galactosidase; lacZ fragment
   2909..2927    +  promoter       T7 promoter: promoter for bacteriophage T7 RNA polymerase
   2958..2979    -  misc_feature   MCS (fragment): pBluescript multiple cloning site
   3034..3063    -  misc_feature   MCS (fragment): pBluescript multiple cloning site
   3076..3094    -  promoter       T3 promoter: promoter for bacteriophage T3 RNA polymerase
   3139..3155    -  protein_bind   lac operator: The lac repressor binds to the lac operator to inhibit transcription in E. coli. This inhibition can be relieved by adding lactose or isopropyl-β-D-thiogalactopyranoside (IPTG). lac repressor encoded by lacI
   3166..3288    +  CDS            lacZα (fragment): LacZα fragment of β-galactosidase; lacZ fragment
   3293..3624    +  rep_origin     f1 ori (fragment) (sequence partly withheld): f1 bacteriophage origin of replication; arrow indicates direction of (+) strand synthesis
   3658..3757    -  protein_bind   phage φC31 attP: attachment site of phage φC31 phage φC31 integrase
   3822..3945    +  rep_origin     M13 ori (fragment): M13 bacteriophage origin of replication; arrow indicates direction of (+) strand synthesis
   3971..4075    +  promoter       AmpR promoter: bla
   4076..4936    +  CDS            AmpR: β-lactamase; bla; confers resistance to ampicillin, carbenicillin, and related antibiotics
   5107..547     +  rep_origin     ori (across the origin): high-copy-number ColE1/pMB1/pBR322/pUC origin of replication
>Addgene plasmid #244929 | pAttPF3Hyg | addgene full sequence | sequence record 486014 | Addgene NGS Result
AAAAAAACCACCGCTACCAGCGGTGGTTTGTTTGCCGGATCAAGAGCTACCAACTCTTTTTCCGAAGGTA
ACTGGCTTCAGCAGAGCGCAGATACCAAATACTGTTCTTCTAGTGTAGCCGTAGTTAGGCCACCACTTCA
AGAACTCTGTAGCACCGCCTACATACCTCGCTCTGCTAATCCTGTTACCAGTGGCTGCTGCCAGTGGCGA
TAAGTCGTGTCTTACCGGGTTGGACTCAAGACGATAGTTACCGGATAAGGCGCAGCGGTCGGGCTGAATG
GGGGGTTCGTGCACACAGCCCAGCTTGGAGCGAACGACCTACACCGAACTGAGATACCTACAGCGTGAGC
TATGAGAAAGCGCCACGCTTCCCGAAGGGAGAAAGGCGGACAGGTATCCGGTAAGCGGCAGGGTCGGAAC
AGGAGAGCGCACGAGGGAGCTTCCAGGGGGAAACGCCTGGTATCTTTATAGTCCTGTCGGGTTTCGCCAC
CTCTGACTTGAGCGTCGATTTTTGTGATGCTCGTCAGGGGGGCGGAGCCTATGGAAAAACGCCAGCAACG
CGGCCTTTTTACGGTTCCTGGCCTTTTGCTGGCCTTTTGCTCACATGTTCTTTCCTGCGTTATCCCCTGA
TTCTGTGGATAACCGTATTACCGCCTTTGAGTGAGCTGATACCGCTCGCCGAAGTTCCTATTCTTCAAAT
AGTATAGGAACTTCACCGGGCTGCAGAGGCCGTATAACTTCGTATAAAGTATCCTATACGAAGTTATCCC
AGTTGTCCTCGAACAGGTCTAAAAATTGCGGTCATAAACTGAAACGTAACATATGATAAGGTATTTTGTG
TGCGGTTTTTTCTATGATGTTTCAAAAAAATTTATCAGAAGTAAAAAACATAAGAAGTGTACACAGAACA
TTGTGTAGATTTTGGGATAGAATTATTATTAATGGGGGGAGGGAGCACAATTTTTTTCGACTTTTTATTA
CGAATTAATTCTATTTTTGAATCTACACAATTTCATTGTTAGAGGTGACTTAAAAGAAGCTAAAAAACAA
AGAAATTAAGAGAAGTTTTTTGATAATAACAAAAATAGGGGGTGGGAGCACAGGGAGAAAGAGCATGTAG
GGATGTTGAAGAGTAATTGGACCCACTTTGTACAAGAAAGCTGGGTCTATTCCTTTGCCCTCGGACGAGT
GCTGGGGCGTCGGTTTCCACTATCGGCGAGTACTTCTACACAGCCATCGGTCCAGACGGCCGCGCTTCTG
CGGGCGATTTGTGTACGCCCGACAGTCCCGGCTCCGGATCGGACGATTGCGTCGCATCGACCCTGCGCCC
AAGCTGCATCATCGAAATTGCCGTCAACCAAGCTCTGATAGAGTTGGTCAAGACCAATGCGGAGCATATA
CGCCCGGAGCCGCGGCGATCCTGCAAGCTCCGGATGCCTCCGCTCGAAGTAGCGCGTCTGCTGCTCCATA
CAAGCCAACCACGGCCTCCAGAAGAAGATGTTGGCGACCTCGTATTGGGAATCCCCGAACATCGCCTCGC
TCCAGTCAATGACCGCTGTTATGCGGCCATTGTCCGTCAGGACATTGTTGGAGCCGAAATCCGCGTGCAC
GAGGTGCCGGACTTCGGGGCAGTCCTCGGCCCAAAGCATCAGCTCATCGAGAGCCTGCGCGACGGACGCA
CTGACGGTGTCGTCCATCACAGTTTGCCAGTGATACACATGGGGATCAGCAATCGCGCATATGAAATCAC
GCCATGTAGTGTATTGACCGATTCCTTGCGGTCCGAATGGGCCGAACCCGCTCGTCTGGCTAAGATCGGC
CGCAGCGATCGCATCCATGGCCTCCGCGACCGGCTGCAGAACAGCGGGCAGTTCGGTTTCAGGCAGGTCT
TGCAACGTGACACCCTGTGCACGGCGGGAGATGCAATAGGTCAGGCTCTCGCTGAATTCCCCAATGTCAA
GCACTTCCGGAATCGGGAGCGCGGCCGATGCAAAGTGCCGATAAACATAACGATCTTTGTAGAAACCATC
GGCGCAGCTATTTACCCGCAGGACATATCCACGCCCTCCTACATCGAAGCTGAAAGCACGAGATTCTTCG
CCCTCCGAGAGCTGCATCAGGTCGGAGACGCTGTCGAACTTTTCGATCAGAAACTTCTCGACAGACGTCG
CGGTGAGTTCAGGCTTTTTCATGGAGCCTGCTTTTTTGTACAAACTTGCGGCACCGCCTGACATATTACC
TTAAAATTCAAAAATTAATTTCAGATCAGTCATAACCAAGAAAACAAAATAAACGTTAGGACAGAAAATT
CAAATTAATTAAAAATTATGCTGAATAAGAAAATTACATGCAAAGCCTTATTTTCCTCATAGAAACAGTT
GAATAACATATTTTTTAATTGAAAACATAGCAAAATTCGTGGTAAAATTTGTCAAAACCTTGGAAAAAAT
CGAAAAAAGAACATTTCCCGATGCATTTTCCTATTTCTCGTTGCCGACAACGTATAAACGTTGAATACTC
AGTCAACGAATTTGGCTGCTGGCTTGGACTCTCGCACGGAAGAGACGCGTGTGTAGATTTACGACGAAAG
CAAAAATGATCCCGCTTTCCAGTCGGGATAACTTCGTATAAAGTATCCTATACGAAGTTATGCAGCCGAA
CGACCGAGCGCAGCGAGTCAGTGAGCGAGGAAGCGGAATTCGCCCAATACGCAAACCGCCTCTCCCCGCG
CGTTGGCCGATTCATTAATGCAGCTGGCACGACAGGTTTCCCGACTGGAAAGCGGGCAGTGAGCGCAACG
CAATTAATGTGAGTTAGCTCACTCATTAGGCACCCCAGGCTTTACACTTTATGCTTCCGGCTCGTATGCC
AGTCACGACGTTGTAAAACGACGGCCAGTGAGCGCGCGTAATACGACTCACTATAGGGCGAATTGGGTAC
CGGGCCCCCGGTTAACGGGTCGACGGTATCGATAAGCTTACCGAAGAGCAGGCCTGCACATATGTTACTA
GTGGATCCATGGGCTCTTCGCCATCTAGAGCGGCCGCCACCGCGGTGGAGCTCCAGCTTTTGTTCCCTTT
AGTGAGGGTTAATTGCGCGCTTGGCGTAATCATGGTCATAGCTGTTTCCTGTGTGAAATTGTTATCCGCT
CACAATTCCACACAAGAAAACCCTGGCGTTACCCAACTTAATCGCCTTGCAGCACATCCCCCTTTCGCCA
GCTGGCGTAATAGCGAAGAGGCCCGCACCGATCGCCCTTCCCAACAGTTGCGCAGCCTGAATGGCGAATG
GG
[124 nt withheld, positions 3293-3416]
C
[91 nt withheld, positions 3418-3508]
A
[49 nt withheld, positions 3510-3558]
CCTTTGACGTTGGAGTCCACGTTCTTT
[37 nt withheld, positions 3586-3622]
ACGTAAGCACCCGCGTACGTGTCCACCCCGGTCACAACCCCTTGTGTCATGTCGGCGACCCTACGCCCCC
AACTGAGAGAACTCAAAGGTTACCCCAGTTGGGGCACTACTCCCGAAAACCGCTTCTGACCTGGGAAAAC
GTGAAGCCCCGGGGCATCCGCTGAGGGTTGCCGCCGGGGCTTCGGTGTGTCCGTCAGTACCTATCTCGGT
CTATTCTTTTGATTTATAAGGGATTTTGCCGATTTCGGCCTATTGGTTAAAAAATGAGCTGATTTAACAA
AAATTTAACGCGAATTTTAACAAAATATTAACGCTTACAATTTAGGTGGCACTTTTCGGGGAAATGTGCG
CGGAACCCCTATTTGTTTATTTTTCTAAATACATTCAAATATGTATCCGCTCATGAGACAATAACCCTGA
TAAATGCTTCAATAATATTGAAAAAGGAAGAGTATGAGTATTCAACATTTCCGTGTCGCCCTTATTCCCT
TTTTTGCGGCATTTTGCCTTCCTGTTTTTGCTCACCCAGAAACGCTGGTGAAAGTAAAAGATGCTGAAGA
TCAGTTGGGTGCACGAGTGGGTTACATCGAACTGGATCTCAACAGCGGTAAGATCCTTGAGAGTTTTCGC
CCCGAAGAACGTTTTCCAATGATGAGCACTTTTAAAGTTCTGCTATGTGGCGCGGTATTATCCCGTATTG
ACGCCGGGCAAGAGCAACTCGGTCGCCGCATACACTATTCTCAGAATGACTTGGTTGAGTACTCACCAGT
CACAGAAAAGCATCTTACGGATGGCATGACAGTAAGAGAATTATGCAGTGCTGCCATAACCATGAGTGAT
AACACTGCGGCCAACTTACTTCTGACAACGATCGGAGGACCGAAGGAGCTAACCGCTTTTTTGCACAACA
TGGGGGATCATGTAACTCGCCTTGATCGTTGGGAACCGGAGCTGAATGAAGCCATACCAAACGACGAGCG
TGACACCACGATGCCTGTAGCAATGGCAACAACGTTGCGCAAACTATTAACTGGCGAACTACTTACTCTA
GCTTCCCGGCAACAATTAATAGACTGGATGGAGGCGGATAAAGTTGCAGGACCACTTCTGCGCTCGGCCC
TTCCGGCTGGCTGGTTTATTGCTGATAAATCTGGAGCCGGTGAGCGTGGATCTCGCGGTATCATTGCAGC
ACTGGGGCCAGATGGTAAGCCCTCCCGTATCGTAGTTATCTACACGACGGGGAGTCAGGCAACTATGGAT
GAACGAAATAGACAGATCGCTGAGATAGGTGCCTCACTGATTAAGCATTGGTAACTGTCAGACCAAGTTT
ACTCATATATACTTTAGATTGATTTAAAACTTCATTTTTAATTTAAAAGGATCTAGGTGAAGATCCTTTT
TGATAATCTCATGACCAAAATCCCTTAACGTGAGTTTTCGTTCCACTGAGCGTCAGACCCCGTAGAAAAG
ATCAAAGGATCTTCTTGAGATCCTTTTTTTCTGCGCGTAATCTGCTGCTTGCAAAC
